Addgene plasmid #218190: pET-29b(+)_NSP4ss_SerM_NucA-His
Purpose: Bacterial expression of a periplasmically expressed His-tagged Serratia Marcescens NucA (Benzonase)
Depositing lab: Florence Pojer. Depositing organization: Swiss Federal Institute of Technology (EPFL). Publication: Purification of SerMNucA (Benzonase/Turbonuclease) as 10xHis, MBP or myc-tag fusions. Rieubon L, Lau K, Pojer F. protocols.io 2025 10.17504/protocols.io.261ged7xov47/v1.
Backbone
  Vector backbone: pET-29b(+)
  Backbone manufacturer: Novagen
  Vector type: Bacterial Expression
Growth in bacteria
  Bacterial resistance: Kanamycin, 50 μg/mL
  Growth temperature: 37°C
  Growth strain: T7 Express Iq lysY
  Growth instructions: For expression, grow in your preferred BL21(DE3) or related strain. Induce with 0.5 mM IPTG at 18C overnight.
  Copy number: Low Copy
Gene/Insert
  Gene/Insert name: nucA
  Species: Serratia marcescens
  Mutation: codon optimized ecoli residues - 22-266
  GenBank ID: AAA26560.1 P13717
  Promoter: T7
  Tag / fusion protein: NSP4 signal secretion peptide (N terminal on insert); His (C terminal on insert)
  Cloning method: Gene Synthesis
  Sequencing primers: 5′ T7promoter; 3′ T7terminator
Terms and licenses: Academic/Nonprofit Terms; Industry Terms: Not Available to Industry
Depositor comments: The plasmid expresses a nuclease. Leaky expression of the nuclease may degrade extracted plasmid DNA over time. The plasmid is provided in the NEB T7 Express lysY/Iq strain that is ready to be used for protein expression. It is recommended that this plasmid be maintained in the provided host strain. The plasmid can still be extracted from this host, if plasmid is extracted, use it immediately.
How to cite: pET-29b(+)_NSP4ss_SerM_NucA-His was a gift from Florence Pojer (Addgene plasmid # 218190 ; http://n2t.net/addgene:218190 ; RRID:Addgene_218190)
