[The description below was written by a language model from this plasmid's Addgene catalogue record and pLannotate feature annotations shown in this document.]
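Description:
pET-29b(+)_NSP4ss_SerM_NucA-His is a 6,081-nt bacterial expression plasmid built on the Novagen pET-29b(+) backbone for producing the Serratia marcescens nuclease NucA (the enzyme sold as Benzonase) in E. coli. It carries a kanamycin resistance gene (aph(3')-Ia) for selection and replicates from a pBR322-type ColE1 origin. The accompanying rop gene and bom region are consistent with the low copy number given in the record. An f1 origin is also present, along with short tetracycline-resistance fragments and a predicted E. coli open reading frame that appear to be backbone remnants rather than functional parts.

The payload is a synthetic, E. coli codon-optimised nucA sequence encoding residues 22–266 of the native protein. It is fused at its N terminus to an NSP4 secretion signal peptide, which directs the protein to the periplasm, and at its C terminus to a polyhistidine tag for affinity purification. The annotation detects two adjacent His stretches downstream of nucA, and the short "SET1" hit after them is probably an annotation artefact of the region before the terminator. Transcription is driven by a T7 promoter with an adjacent lac operator and the T7 gene 10 ribosome binding site, and it ends at the T7 terminator. The plasmid-borne lacI gene supplies repressor, so expression requires a host providing T7 RNA polymerase and is induced with IPTG.

Because the product degrades both DNA and RNA, the depositor warns that leaky expression can damage extracted plasmid over time. The plasmid is therefore supplied in a tightly repressing lysY/Iq T7 expression strain, and keeping it in that strain is recommended. Its intended use is in-house production and purification of recombinant nuclease.
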