Features (pLannotate 1.2.2; 20 found; start..end, strand, type, name):
    968..1045    -  promoter       lacI promoter: lacI
   1053..1332    -  CDS            TcR (fragment): tetracycline efflux protein; tet; confers resistance to tetracycline
   1358..1376    +  promoter       T7 promoter: promoter for bacteriophage T7 RNA polymerase
   1377..1401    +  protein_bind   lac operator: The lac repressor binds to the lac operator to inhibit transcription in E. coli. This inhibition can be relieved by adding lactose or isopropyl-β-D-thiogalactopyranoside (IPTG). lac repressor encoded by lacI
   1416..1438    +  RBS            RBS: efficient ribosome binding site from bacteriophage T7 gene 10 (Olins and Rangwala, 1989)
   1452..2240    +  CDS            nucA: NUCA_SERMA - Also known as nuc. Experimental evidence at protein level: Swiss-Prot protein existence level 1. Catalyzes the hydrolysis of both DNA and RNA, double- or single-stranded, at the 3'position of the phosphodiester bond to produce 5'-phosphorylated mono-, di-, tri- and tetranucleotides. DNA is a slightly better substrate than RNA. From Serratia marcescens.
   2262..2282    +  CDS            7xHis: 6xHis affinity tag
   2295..2312    +  CDS            9xHis (fragment): 9xHis affinity tag
   2322..2371    +  CDS            SET1 (fragment): solubility-enhancement tag derived from T7 phage gene 10B
   2379..2426    +  terminator     T7 terminator: transcription terminator for bacteriophage T7 RNA polymerase
   2463..2918    +  rep_origin     f1 ori (sequence partly withheld): f1 bacteriophage origin of replication; arrow indicates direction of (+) strand synthesis
   2945..3002    +  promoter       AmpR promoter (fragment): bla
   3011..3826    -  CDS            KanR: aminoglycoside phosphotransferase; aph(3')-Ia; confers resistance to kanamycin in bacteria or G418 (Geneticin®) in eukaryotes
   3948..4536    +  rep_origin     ori: high-copy-number ColE1/pMB1/pBR322/pUC origin of replication
   4722..4864    -  misc_feature   bom: basis of mobility region from pBR322
   4966..5157    -  CDS            rop: Rop protein, which maintains plasmids at low copy number; rop
   5174..5554    +  CDS            YPB1_ECOLX: Protein predicted: Swiss-Prot protein existence level 4. From Escherichia coli.
   5626..5917    -  CDS            TcR (fragment): tetracycline efflux protein; tet; confers resistance to tetracycline
   5932..5953    -  protein_bind   CAP binding site: CAP binding activates transcription in the presence of cAMP. E. coli catabolite activator protein
   5966..967     -  CDS            lacI (across the origin): lac repressor; lacI; The lac repressor binds to the lac operator to inhibit transcription in E. coli. This inhibition can be relieved by adding lactose or isopropyl-β-D-thiogalactopyranoside (IPTG).
>Addgene plasmid #218190 | pET-29b(+)_NSP4ss_SerM_NucA-His | addgene full sequence | sequence record 467313 | Addgene NGS Result
GTGAGACGGGCAACAGCTGATTGCCCTTCACCGCCTGGCCCTGAGAGAGTTGCAGCAAGCGGTCCACGCT
GGTTTGCCCCAGCAGGCGAAAATCCTGTTTGATGGTGGTTAACGGCGGGATATAACATGAGCTGTCTTCG
GTATCGTCGTATCCCACTACCGAGATGTCCGCACCAACGCGCAGCCCGGACTCGGTAATGGCGCGCATTG
CGCCCAGCGCCATCTGATCGTTGGCAACCAGCATCGCAGTGGGAACGATGCCCTCATTCAGCATTTGCAT
GGTTTGTTGAAAACCGGACATGGCACTCCAGTCGCCTTCCCGTTCCGCTATCGGCTGAATTTGATTGCGA
GTGAGATATTTATGCCAGCCAGCCAGACGCAGACGCGCCGAGACAGAACTTAATGGGCCCGCTAACAGCG
CGATTTGCTGGTGACCCAATGCGACCAGATGCTCCACGCCCAGTCGCGTACCGTCTTCATGGGAGAAAAT
AATACTGTTGATGGGTGTCTGGTCAGAGACATCAAGAAATAACGCCGGAACATTAGTGCAGGCAGCTTCC
ACAGCAATGGCATCCTGGTCATCCAGCGGATAGTTAATGATCAGCCCACTGACGCGTTGCGCGAGAAGAT
TGTGCACCGCCGCTTTACAGGCTTCGACGCCGCTTCGTTCTACCATCGACACCACCACGCTGGCACCCAG
TTGATCGGCGCGAGATTTAATCGCCGCGACAATTTGCGACGGCGCGTGCAGGGCCAGACTGGAGGTGGCA
ACGCCAATCAGCAACGACTGTTTGCCCGCCAGTTGTTGTGCCACGCGGTTGGGAATGTAATTCAGCTCCG
CCATCGCCGCTTCCACTTTTTCCCGCGTTTTCGCAGAAACGTGGCTGGCCTGGTTCACCACGCGGGAAAC
GGTCTGATAAGAGACACCGGCATACTCTGCGACATCGTATAACGTTACTGGTTTCACATTCACCACCCTG
AATTGACTCTCTTCCGGGCGCTATCATGCCATACCGCGAAAGGTTTTGCGCCATTCGATGGTGTCCGGGA
TCTCGACGCTCTCCCTTATGCGACTCCTGCATTAGGAAGCAGCCCAGTAGTAGGTTGAGGCCGTTGAGCA
CCGCCGCCGCAAGGAATGGTGCATGCAAGGAGATGGCGCCCAACAGTCCCCCGGCCACGGGGCCTGCCAC
CATACCCACGCCGAAACAAGCGCTCATGAGCCCGAAGTGGCGAGCCCGATCTTCCCCATCGGTGATGTCG
GCGATATAGGCGCCAGCAACCGCACCTGTGGCGCCGGTGATGCCGGCCACGATGCGTCCGGCGTAGAGGA
TCGAGATCGATCTCGATCCCGCGAAATTAATACGACTCACTATAGGGGAATTGTGAGCGGATAACAATTC
CCCTCTAGAAATAATTTTGTTTAACTTTAAGAAGGAGATATACATATGAAAAAAATTACGGCAGCCGCAG
GGTTGCTTCTTCTGGCTGCTCAACCAGCAATGGCAGACACGTTAGAGTCTATTGACAACTGCGCAGTGGG
TTGTCCAACGGGAGGAAGCTCGAATGTCTCGATTGTGCGTCATGCCTATACATTAAACAACAACTCGACT
ACAAAGTTCGCCAACTGGGTTGCTTACCACATCACTAAGGATACTCCTGCCAGCGGGAAAACGCGTAACT
GGAAAACTGACCCAGCATTGAATCCCGCAGATACTCTTGCTCCAGCGGACTATACGGGGGCGAATGCTGC
ACTTAAAGTAGACCGCGGACATCAGGCTCCGTTGGCTTCGTTGGCAGGCGTAAGCGACTGGGAGAGTCTT
AATTACCTTAGCAATATCACACCGCAGAAAAGCGACTTAAATCAAGGTGCCTGGGCTCGTCTTGAAGACC
AAGAACGTAAACTGATTGACCGCGCTGATATTTCAAGCGTTTATACGGTGACAGGGCCTTTGTATGAGCG
CGATATGGGAAAATTACCAGGGACACAGAAGGCGCACACCATCCCCAGCGCCTATTGGAAAGTGATTTTC
ATTAATAACTCTCCAGCTGTAAACCACTATGCGGCATTTTTATTTGACCAGAACACGCCTAAAGGCGCCG
ATTTTTGCCAATTCCGCGTGACTGTTGATGAAATCGAAAAACGCACCGGCTTAATCATCTGGGCTGGCCT
TCCCGACGACGTACAAGCATCCTTAAAAAGTAAGCCGGGAGTACTTCCCGAATTGATGGGTTGTAAGAAT
TCTGGTAACGGACACCATCATCATCATCATCACCATCACCATTAATAGCTCGAGCACCACCACCACCACC
ACTGAGATCCGGCTGCTAACAAAGCCCGAAAGGAAGCTGAGTTGGCTGCTGCCACCGCTGAGCAATAACT
AGCATAACCCCTTGGGGCCTCTAAACGGGTCTTGAGGGGTTTTTTGCTGAAAGGAGGAACTATATCCGGA
TTGGCGAATGGG
[124 nt withheld, positions 2463-2586]
C
[91 nt withheld, positions 2588-2678]
A
[49 nt withheld, positions 2680-2728]
CCTTTGACGTTGGAGTCCACGTTCTTT
[37 nt withheld, positions 2756-2792]
ACCCTATCTCGGTCTATTCTTTTGATTTATAAGGGATTTTGCCGATTTCGGCCTATTGGTTAAAAAATGA
GCTGATTTAACAAAAATTTAACGCGAATTTTAACAAAATATTAACGTTTACAATTTCAGGTGGCACTTTT
CGGGGAAATGTGCGCGGAACCCCTATTTGTTTATTTTTCTAAATACATTCAAATATGTATCCGCTCATGA
ATTAATTCTTAGAAAAACTCATCGAGCATCAAATGAAACTGCAATTTATTCATATCAGGATTATCAATAC
CATATTTTTGAAAAAGCCGTTTCTGTAATGAAGGAGAAAACTCACCGAGGCAGTTCCATAGGATGGCAAG
ATCCTGGTATCGGTCTGCGATTCCGACTCGTCCAACATCAATACAACCTATTAATTTCCCCTCGTCAAAA
ATAAGGTTATCAAGTGAGAAATCACCATGAGTGACGACTGAATCCGGTGAGAATGGCAAAAGTTTATGCA
TTTCTTTCCAGACTTGTTCAACAGGCCAGCCATTACGCTCGTCATCAAAATCACTCGCATCAACCAAACC
GTTATTCATTCGTGATTGCGCCTGAGCGAGACGAAATACGCGATCGCTGTTAAAAGGACAATTACAAACA
GGAATCGAATGCAACCGGCGCAGGAACACTGCCAGCGCATCAACAATATTTTCACCTGAATCAGGATATT
CTTCTAATACCTGGAATGCTGTTTTCCCGGGGATCGCAGTGGTGAGTAACCATGCATCATCAGGAGTACG
GATAAAATGCTTGATGGTCGGAAGAGGCATAAATTCCGTCAGCCAGTTTAGTCTGACCATCTCATCTGTA
ACATCATTGGCAACGCTACCTTTGCCATGTTTCAGAAACAACTCTGGCGCATCGGGCTTCCCATACAATC
GATAGATTGTCGCACCTGATTGCCCGACATTATCGCGAGCCCATTTATACCCATATAAATCAGCATCCAT
GTTGGAATTTAATCGCGGCCTAGAGCAAGACGTTTCCCGTTGAATATGGCTCATAACACCCCTTGTATTA
CTGTTTATGTAAGCAGACAGTTTTATTGTTCATGACCAAAATCCCTTAACGTGAGTTTTCGTTCCACTGA
GCGTCAGACCCCGTAGAAAAGATCAAAGGATCTTCTTGAGATCCTTTTTTTCTGCGCGTAATCTGCTGCT
TGCAAACAAAAAAACCACCGCTACCAGCGGTGGTTTGTTTGCCGGATCAAGAGCTACCAACTCTTTTTCC
GAAGGTAACTGGCTTCAGCAGAGCGCAGATACCAAATACTGTCCTTCTAGTGTAGCCGTAGTTAGGCCAC
CACTTCAAGAACTCTGTAGCACCGCCTACATACCTCGCTCTGCTAATCCTGTTACCAGTGGCTGCTGCCA
GTGGCGATAAGTCGTGTCTTACCGGGTTGGACTCAAGACGATAGTTACCGGATAAGGCGCAGCGGTCGGG
CTGAACGGGGGGTTCGTGCACACAGCCCAGCTTGGAGCGAACGACCTACACCGAACTGAGATACCTACAG
CGTGAGCTATGAGAAAGCGCCACGCTTCCCGAAGGGAGAAAGGCGGACAGGTATCCGGTAAGCGGCAGGG
TCGGAACAGGAGAGCGCACGAGGGAGCTTCCAGGGGGAAACGCCTGGTATCTTTATAGTCCTGTCGGGTT
TCGCCACCTCTGACTTGAGCGTCGATTTTTGTGATGCTCGTCAGGGGGGCGGAGCCTATGGAAAAACGCC
AGCAACGCGGCCTTTTTACGGTTCCTGGCCTTTTGCTGGCCTTTTGCTCACATGTTCTTTCCTGCGTTAT
CCCCTGATTCTGTGGATAACCGTATTACCGCCTTTGAGTGAGCTGATACCGCTCGCCGCAGCCGAACGAC
CGAGCGCAGCGAGTCAGTGAGCGAGGAAGCGGAAGAGCGCCTGATGCGGTATTTTCTCCTTACGCATCTG
TGCGGTATTTCACACCGCATATATGGTGCACTCTCAGTACAATCTGCTCTGATGCCGCATAGTTAAGCCA
GTATACACTCCGCTATCGCTACGTGACTGGGTCATGGCTGCGCCCCGACACCCGCCAACACCCGCTGACG
CGCCCTGACGGGCTTGTCTGCTCCCGGCATCCGCTTACAGACAAGCTGTGACCGTCTCCGGGAGCTGCAT
GTGTCAGAGGTTTTCACCGTCATCACCGAAACGCGCGAGGCAGCTGCGGTAAAGCTCATCAGCGTGGTCG
TGAAGCGATTCACAGATGTCTGCCTGTTCATCCGCGTCCAGCTCGTTGAGTTTCTCCAGAAGCGTTAATG
TCTGGCTTCTGATAAAGCGGGCCATGTTAAGGGCGGTTTTTTCCTGTTTGGTCACTGATGCCTCCGTGTA
AGGGGGATTTCTGTTCATGGGGGTAATGATACCGATGAAACGAGAGAGGATGCTCACGATACGGGTTACT
GATGATGAACATGCCCGGTTACTGGAACGTTGTGAGGGTAAACAACTGGCGGTATGGATGCGGCGGGACC
AGAGAAAAATCACTCAGGGTCAATGCCAGCGCTTCGTTAATACAGATGTAGGTGTTCCACAGGGTAGCCA
GCAGCATCCTGCGATGCAGATCCGGAACATAATGGTGCAGGGCGCTGACTTCCGCGTTTCCAGACTTTAC
GAAACACGGAAACCGAAGACCATTCATGTTGTTGCTCAGGTCGCAGACGTTTTGCAGCAGCAGTCGCTTC
ACGTTCGCTCGCGTATCGGTGATTCATTCTGCTAACCAGTAAGGCAACCCCGCCAGCCTAGCCGGGTCCT
CAACGACAGGAGCACGATCATGCGCACCCGTGGGGCCGCCATGCCGGCGATAATGGCCTGCTTCTCGCCG
AAACGTTTGGTGGCGGGACCAGTGACGAAGGCTTGAGCGAGGGCGTGCAAGATTCCGAATACCGCAAGCG
ACAGGCCGATCATCGTCGCGCTCCAGCGAAAGCGGTCCTCGCCGAAAATGACCCAGAGCGCTGCCGGCAC
CTGTCCTACGAGTTGCATGATAAAGAAGACAGTCATAAGTGCGGCGACGATAGTCATGCCCCGCGCCCAC
CGGAAGGAGCTGACTGGGTTGAAGGCTCTCAAGGGCATCGGTCGAGATCCCGGTGCCTAATGAGTGAGCT
AACTTACATTAATTGCGTTGCGCTCACTGCCCGCTTTCCAGTCGGGAAACCTGTCGTGCCAGCTGCATTA
ATGAATCGGCCAACGCGCGGGGAGAGGCGGTTTGCGTATTGGGCGCCAGGGTGGTTTTTCTTTTCACCA
