Features (pLannotate 1.2.2; 20 found; start..end, strand, type, name):
    968..1045    -  promoter       lacI promoter: lacI
   1053..1332    -  CDS            TcR (fragment): tetracycline efflux protein; tet; confers resistance to tetracycline
   1358..1376    +  promoter       T7 promoter: promoter for bacteriophage T7 RNA polymerase
   1377..1401    +  protein_bind   lac operator: The lac repressor binds to the lac operator to inhibit transcription in E. coli. This inhibition can be relieved by adding lactose or isopropyl-β-D-thiogalactopyranoside (IPTG). lac repressor encoded by lacI
   1416..1438    +  RBS            RBS: efficient ribosome binding site from bacteriophage T7 gene 10 (Olins and Rangwala, 1989)
   1452..2240    +  CDS            nucA: NUCA_SERMA - Also known as nuc. Experimental evidence at protein level: Swiss-Prot protein existence level 1. Catalyzes the hydrolysis of both DNA and RNA, double- or single-stranded, at the 3'position of the phosphodiester bond to produce 5'-phosphorylated mono-, di-, tri- and tetranucleotides. DNA is a slightly better substrate than RNA. From Serratia marcescens.
   2262..2282    +  CDS            7xHis: 6xHis affinity tag
   2295..2312    +  CDS            9xHis (fragment): 9xHis affinity tag
   2322..2371    +  CDS            SET1 (fragment): solubility-enhancement tag derived from T7 phage gene 10B
   2379..2426    +  terminator     T7 terminator: transcription terminator for bacteriophage T7 RNA polymerase
   2463..2918    +  rep_origin     f1 ori (sequence partly withheld): f1 bacteriophage origin of replication; arrow indicates direction of (+) strand synthesis
   2945..3002    +  promoter       AmpR promoter (fragment): bla
   3011..3826    -  CDS            KanR: aminoglycoside phosphotransferase; aph(3')-Ia; confers resistance to kanamycin in bacteria or G418 (Geneticin®) in eukaryotes
   3948..4536    +  rep_origin     ori: high-copy-number ColE1/pMB1/pBR322/pUC origin of replication
   4722..4864    -  misc_feature   bom: basis of mobility region from pBR322
   4966..5157    -  CDS            rop: Rop protein, which maintains plasmids at low copy number; rop
   5174..5554    +  CDS            YPB1_ECOLX: Protein predicted: Swiss-Prot protein existence level 4. From Escherichia coli.
   5626..5917    -  CDS            TcR (fragment): tetracycline efflux protein; tet; confers resistance to tetracycline
   5932..5953    -  protein_bind   CAP binding site: CAP binding activates transcription in the presence of cAMP. E. coli catabolite activator protein
   5966..967     -  CDS            lacI (across the origin): lac repressor; lacI; The lac repressor binds to the lac operator to inhibit transcription in E. coli. This inhibition can be relieved by adding lactose or isopropyl-β-D-thiogalactopyranoside (IPTG).
>Addgene plasmid #218190 | pET-29b(+)_NSP4ss_SerM_NucA-His Sequencing Result | analyzer sequence | sequence record 433866
GTGAGACGGGCAACAGCTGATTGCCCTTCACCGCCTGGCCCTGAGAGAGTTGCAGCAAGCGGTCCACGCT
GGTTTGCCCCAGCAGGCGAAAATCCTGTTTGATGGTGGTTAACGGCGGGATATAACATGAGCTGTCTTCG
GTATCGTCGTATCCCACTACCGAGATRTCCGCACCAACGCGCAGCCCGGACTCGGTAATGGCGCGCATTG
CGCCCAGCGCCATCTGATCGTTGGCAACCAGCATCGCAGTGGGAACGATGCCCTCATTCAGCATTTGCAT
GGTTTGTTGAAAACCGGACATGGCACTCCAGTCGCCTTCCCGTTCCGCTATCGGCTGAATTTGATTGCGA
GTGAGATATTTATGCCAGCCAGCCAGACGCAGACGCGCCGAGACAGAACTTAATGGGCCCGCTAACAGCG
CGATTTGCTGGTGACCCAATGCGACCAGATGCTCCACGCCCAGTCGCGTACCGTCTTCATGGGAGAAAAT
AATACTGTTGATGGGTGTCTGGTCAGAGACATCAAGAAATAACGCCGGAACATTAGTGCAGGCAGCTTCC
ACAGCAATGGCATCCTGGTCATCCAGCGGATAGTTAATGATCAGCCCACTGACGCGTTGCGCGAGAAGAT
TGTGCACCGCCGCTTTACAGGCTTCGACGCCGCTTCGTTCTACCATCGACACCACCACGCTGGCACCCAG
TTGATCGGCGCGAGATTTAATCGCCGCGACAATTTGCGACGGCGCGTGCAGGGCCAGACTGGAGGTGGCA
ACGCCAATCAGCAACGACTGTTTGCCCGCCAGTTGTTGTGCCACGCGGTTGGGAATGTAATTCAGCTCCG
CCATCGCCGCTTCCACTTTTTCCCGCGTTTTCGCAGAAACGTGGCTGGCCTGGTTCACCACGCGGGAAAC
GGTCTGATAAGAGACACCGGCATACTCTGCGACATCGTATAACGTTACTGGTTTCACATTCACCACCCTG
AATTGACTCTCTTCCGGGCGCTATCATGCCATACCGCGAAAGGTTTTGCGCCATTCGATGGTGTCCGGGA
TCTCGACGCTCTCCCTTATGCGACTCCTGCATTAGGAAGCAGCCCAGTAGTAGGTTGAGGCCGTTGAGCA
CCGCCGCCGCAAGGAATGGTGCATGCAAGGAGATGGCGCCCAACAGTCCCCCGGCCACGGGGCCTGCCAC
CATACCCACGCCGAAACAAGCGCTCATGAGCCCGAAGTGGCGAGCCCGATCTTCCCCATCGGTGATGTCG
GCGATATAGGCGCCAGCAACCGCACCTGTGGCGCCGGTGATGCCGGCCACGATGCGTCCGGCGTAGAGGA
TCGAGATCGATCTCGATCCCGCGAAATTAATACGACTCACTATAGGGGAATTGTGAGCGGATAACAATTC
CCCTCTAGAAATAATTTTGTTTAACTTTAAGAAGGAGATATACATATGAAAAAAATTACGGCAGCCGCAG
GGTTGCTTCTTCTGGCTGCTCAACCAGCAATGGCAGACACGTTAGAGTCTATTGACAACTGCGCAGTGGG
TTGTCCAACGGGAGGAAGCTCGAATGTCTCGATTGTGCGTCATGCCTATACATTAAACAACAACTCGACT
ACAAAGTTCGCCAACTGGGTTGCTTACCACATCACTAAGGATACTCCTGCCAGCGGGAAAACGCGTAACT
GGAAAACTGACCCAGCATTGAATCCCGCAGATACTCTTGCTCCAGCGGACTATACGGGGGCGAATGCTGC
ACTTAAAGTAGACCGCGGACATCAGGCTCCGTTGGCTTCGTTGGCAGGCGTAAGCGACTGGGAGAGTCTT
AATTACCTTAGCAATATCACACCGCAGAAAAGCGACTTAAATCAAGGTGCCTGGGCTCGTCTTGAAGACC
AAGAACGTAAACTGATTGACCGCGCTGATATTTCAAGCGTTTATACGGTGACAGGGCCTTTGTATGAGCG
CGATATGGGAAAATTACCAGGGACACAGAAGGCGCACACCATCCCCAGCGCCTATTGGAAAGTGATTTTC
ATTAATAACTCTCCAGCTGTAAACCACTATGCGGCATTTTTATTTGACCAGAACACGCCTAAAGGCGCCG
ATTTTTGCCAATTCCGCGTGACTGTTGATGAAATCGAAAAACGCACCGGCTTAATCATCTGGGCTGGCCT
TCCCGACGACGTACAAGCATCCTTAAAAAGTAAGCCGGGAGTACTTCCCGAATTGATGGGTTGTAAGAAT
TCTGGTAACGGACACCATCATCATCATCATCACCATCACCATTAATAGCTCGAGCACCACCACCACCACC
ACTGAGATCCGGCTGCTAACAAAGCCCGAAAGGAAGCTGAGTTGGCTGCTGCCACCGCTGAGCAATAACT
AGCATAACCCCTTGGGGCCTCTAAACGGGTCTTGAGGGGTTTTTTGCTGAAAGGAGGAACTATATCCGGA
TTGGCGAATGGG
[124 nt withheld, positions 2463-2586]
C
[91 nt withheld, positions 2588-2678]
A
[49 nt withheld, positions 2680-2728]
CCTTTGACGTTGGAGTCCACGTTCTTT
[37 nt withheld, positions 2756-2792]
ACCCTATCTCGGTCTATTCTTTTGATTTATAAGGGATTTTGCCGATTTCGGCCTATTGGTTAAAAAATGA
GCTGATTTAACAAAAATTTAACGCGAATTTTAACAAAATATTAACGTTTACAATTTCAGGTGGCACTTTT
CGGGGAAATGTGCGCGGAACCCCTATTTGTTTATTTTTCTAAATACATTCAAATATGTATCCGCTCATGA
ATTAATTCTTAGAAAAACTCATCGAGCATCAAATGAAACTGCAATTTATTCATATCAGGATTATCAATAC
CATATTTTTGAAAAAGCCGTTTCTGTAATGAAGGAGAAAACTCACCGAGGCAGTTCCATAGGATGGCAAG
ATCCTGGTATCGGTCTGCGATTCCGACTCGTCCAACATCAATACAACCTATTAATTTCCCCTCGTCAAAA
ATAAGGTTATCAAGTGAGAAATCACCATGAGTGACGACTGAATCCGGTGAGAATGGCAAAAGTTTATGCA
TTTCTTTCCAGACTTGTTCAACAGGCCAGCCATTACGCTCGTCATCAAAATCACTCGCATCAACCAAACC
GTTATTCATTCGTGATTGCGCCTGAGCGAGACGAAATACGCGATCGCTGTTAAAAGGACAATTACAAACA
GGAATCGAATGCAACCGGCGCAGGAACACTGCCAGCGCATCAACAATATTTTCACCTGAATCAGGATATT
CTTCTAATACCTGGAATGCTGTTTTCCCGGGGATCGCAGTGGTGAGTAACCATGCATCATCAGGAGTACG
GATAAAATGCTTGATGGTCGGAAGAGGCATAAATTCCGTCAGCCAGTTTAGTCTGACCATCTCATCTGTA
ACATCATTGGCAACGCTACCTTTGCCATGTTTCAGAAACAACTCTGGCGCATCGGGCTTCCCATACAATC
GATAGATTGTCGCACCTGATTGCCCGACATTATCGCGAGCCCATTTATACCCATATAAATCAGCATCCAT
GTTGGAATTTAATCGCGGCCTAGAGCAAGACGTTTCCCGTTGAATATGGCTCATAACACCCCTTGTATTA
CTGTTTATGTAAGCAGACAGTTTTATTGTTCATGACCAAAATCCCTTAACGTGAGTTTTCGTTCCACTGA
GCGTCAGACCCCGTAGAAAAGATCAAAGGATCTTCTTGAGATCCTTTTTTTCTGCGCGTAATCTGCTGCT
TGCAAACAAAAAAACCACCGCTACCAGCGGTGGTTTGTTTGCCGGATCAAGAGCTACCAACTCTTTTTCC
GAAGGTAACTGGCTTCAGCAGAGCGCAGATACCAAATACTGTCCTTCTAGTGTAGCCGTAGTTAGGCCAC
CACTTCAAGAACTCTGTAGCACCGCCTACATACCTCGCTCTGCTAATCCTGTTACCAGTGGCTGCTGCCA
GTGGCGATAAGTCGTGTCTTACCGGGTTGGACTCAAGACGATAGTTACCGGATAAGGCGCAGCGGTCGGG
CTGAACGGGGGGTTCGTGCACACAGCCCAGCTTGGAGCGAACGACCTACACCGAACTGAGATACCTACAG
CGTGAGCTATGAGAAAGCGCCACGCTTCCCGAAGGGAGAAAGGCGGACAGGTATCCGGTAAGCGGCAGGG
TCGGAACAGGAGAGCGCACGAGGGAGCTTCCAGGGGGAAACGCCTGGTATCTTTATAGTCCTGTCGGGTT
TCGCCACCTCTGACTTGAGCGTCGATTTTTGTGATGCTCGTCAGGGGGGCGGAGCCTATGGAAAAACGCC
AGCAACGCGGCCTTTTTACGGTTCCTGGCCTTTTGCTGGCCTTTTGCTCACATGTTCTTTCCTGCGTTAT
CCCCTGATTCTGTGGATAACCGTATTACCGCCTTTGAGTGAGCTGATACCGCTCGCCGCAGCCGAACGAC
CGAGCGCAGCGAGTCAGTGAGCGAGGAAGCGGAAGAGCGCCTGATGCGGTATTTTCTCCTTACGCATCTG
TGCGGTATTTCACACCGCATATATGGTGCACTCTCAGTACAATCTGCTCTGATGCCGCATAGTTAAGCCA
GTATACACTCCGCTATCGCTACGTGACTGGGTCATGGCTGCGCCCCGACACCCGCCAACACCCGCTGACG
CGCCCTGACGGGCTTGTCTGCTCCCGGCATCCGCTTACAGACAAGCTGTGACCGTCTCCGGGAGCTGCAT
GTGTCAGAGGTTTTCACCGTCATCACCGAAACGCGCGAGGCAGCTGCGGTAAAGCTCATCAGCGTGGTCG
TGAAGCGATTCACAGATGTCTGCCTGTTCATCCGCGTCCAGCTCGTTGAGTTTCTCCAGAAGCGTTAATG
TCTGGCTTCTGATAAAGCGGGCCATGTTAAGGGCGGTTTTTTCCTGTTTGGTCACTGATGCCTCCGTGTA
AGGGGGATTTCTGTTCATGGGGGTAATGATACCGATGAAACGAGAGAGGATGCTCACGATACGGGTTACT
GATGATGAACATGCCCGGTTACTGGAACGTTGTGAGGGTAAACAACTGGCGGTATGGATGCGGCGGGACC
AGAGAAAAATCACTCAGGGTCAATGCCAGCGCTTCGTTAATACAGATGTAGGTGTTCCACAGGGTAGCCA
GCAGCATCCTGCGATGCAGATCCGGAACATAATGGTGCAGGGCGCTGACTTCCGCGTTTCCAGACTTTAC
GAAACACGGAAACCGAAGACCATTCATGTTGTTGCTCAGGTCGCAGACGTTTTGCAGCAGCAGTCGCTTC
ACGTTCGCTCGCGTATCGGTGATTCATTCTGCTAACCAGTAAGGCAACCCCGCCAGCCTAGCCGGGTCCT
CAACGACAGGAGCACGATCATGCGCACCCGTGGGGCCGCCATGCCGGCGATAATGGCCTGCTTCTCGCCG
AAACGTTTGGTGGCGGGACCAGTGACGAAGGCTTGAGCGAGGGCGTGCAAGATTCCGAATACCGCAAGCG
ACAGGCCGATCATCGTCGCGCTCCAGCGAAAGCGGTCCTCGCCGAAAATGACCCAGAGCGCTGCCGGCAC
CTGTCCTACGAGTTGCATGATAAAGAAGACAGTCATAAGTGCGGCGACGATAGTCATGCCCCGCGCCCAC
CGGAAGGAGCTGACTGGGTTGAAGGCTCTCAAGGGCATCGGTCGAGATCCCGGTGCCTAATGAGTGAGCT
AACTTACATTAATTGCGTTGCGCTCACTGCCCGCTTTCCAGTCGGGAAACCTGTCGTGCCAGCTGCATTA
ATGAATCGGCCAACGCGCGGGGAGAGGCGGTTTGCGTATTGGGCGCCAGGGTGGTTTTTCTTTTCACCA
